>Addgene plasmid #99323 | STARR-seq luciferase INF enhancer vector_ORI_MX1 | addgene full sequence | sequence record 193152 | Addgene NGS Result
TCCTTCATCTCTGTCTGGGGCCCACCAGAGAGCCCTGCGGAGAGGAGCAGAAGCTGAAATCCTTTGATAC
TGGTGAGCTTTGGAGAGCCAAGCTGGGGGCTGCAGGACCTGGGTTCAGGCATTGTGTACAGGTGGCCCAG
CCACTGAAGGAAAGCAAAATATTTTACCCCTAAAATCTTTTTTTTTTTTTTTTTTTTTGAGATGGAGTCT
CACTCTTGTCATCCAGGCTGGAGTGCAGTGGGGCAATCTCGGCTTACTGCAACATTTACCTCCTGGGTTC
AAGCGATTCTCCTGCCTCAGCCTCCTGAGTAGCTGGGACTACAGGCATGCGCCACCAAGCCCGGCTAGTT
TTTGTATTTTTAGTAGATACAAGGTCTCACCATGTTGGCCAGGCTGGTCTTGAACTCCTGACTTCAGGTG
ATCCACACGCCTCGGCCTCCTAAAGTGCTGGGATTACAGGCATGAGCCACCGTGCCCGGCCCAAAATCTA
TTTCTTTAGTCATGCCCCGCGCCCACCGGAAGGAGCTGACTGGGTTGAAGGCTCTCAAGGGCATCGGTCG
ACGGATCCTTATCGATTTTACCACATTTGTAGAGGTTTTACTTGCTTTAAAAAACCTCCCACACCTCCCC
CTGAACCTGAAACATAAAATGAATGCAATTGTTGTTGTTAACTTGTTTATTGCAGCTTATAATGGTTACA
AATAAAGCAATAGCATCACAAATTTCACAAATAAAGCATTTTTTTCACTGCATTCTAGTTGTGGTTTGTC
CAAACTCATCAATGTATCTTATCATGTCTGCTCGAAGCGGCCGGCCGCCCCGACTCTAGAATTATTACAC
GGCGATCTTGCCGCCCTTCTTGGCCTTAATGAGAATCTCGCGGATCTTGCGGGCGTCCAACTTGCCGGTC
AGTCCTTTAGGCACCTCGTCCACGAACACAACACCACCGCGCAGCTTCTTGGCGGTTGTAACCTGGCTGG
CCACATAGTCCACGATCTCCTTCTCGGTCATGGTTTTACCGTGTTCCAGCACGACGACTGCGGCGGGCAG
CTCGCCGGCATCGTCGTCGGGCAGGCCGGCGACCCCGGCGTCGAAGATGTTGGGGTGTTGCAGCAGGATG
CTCTCCAGTTCGGCTGGGGCTACCTGGTAGCCCTTGTATTTGATCAGGCTCTTCAGCCGGTCCACGATGA
AGAAGTGCTCGTCCTCGTCCCAGTAGGCGATGTCGCCGCTGTGCAGCCAGCCGTCCTTGTCGATGAGAGC
GTTTGTAGCCTCGGGGTTGTTAACGTAGCCGCTCATGATCATGGGGCCACGGACGCACAGCTCGCCGCGC
TGGTTCACACCCAGTGTCTTACCGGTGTCCAAGTCCACCACCTTAGCCTCGAAGAAGGGCACCACCTTGC
CTACTGCGCCAGGCTTGTCGTCCCCTTCGGGGGTGATCAGAATGGCGCTGGTTGTTTCTGTCAGGCCGTA
GCCCTGGCGGATGCCTGGTAGGTGGAAGCGTTTGGCCACGGCCTCACCTACCTCCTTGCTGAGCGGCGCC
CCGCCGCTGGCGATCTCGTGCAAGTTGCTTAGGTCGTACTTGTCGATGAGAGTGCTCTTAGCGAAGAAGC
TAAATAGTGTGGGCACCAGCAGGGCAGATTGAATCTTATAGTCTTGCAAGCTGCGCAAGAATAGCTCCTC
CTCGAAGCGGTACATGAGCACGACCCGAAAGCCGCAGATCAAGTAGCCCAGCGTGGTGAACATGCCGAAG
CCGTGGTGAAATGGCACCACGCTGAGGATAGCGGTGTCGGGGATGATCTGGTTGCCGAAGATGGGGTCGC
GGGCATGACTGAATCGGACACAAGCGGTGCGGTGCGGTAGGGCTACGCCCTTGGGCAATCCGGTACTGCC
ACTACTGTTCATGATCAGGGCGATGGTTTTGTCCCGGTCGAAGCTCTCGGGCACGAAGTCGTACTCGTTG
AAGCCGGGTGGCAAATGGGAAGTCACGAAGGTGTACATGCTTTGGAAGCCCTGGTAGTCGGTCTTGCTAT
CCATGATGATGATCTTTTGTATGATCGGTAGCTTCTTTTGCACGTTGAGGATCTTTTGCAGCCCTTTCTT
GCTCACGAATACGACGGTGGGCTGGCTGATGCCCATGCTGTTCAGCAGCTCGCGCTCGTTGTAGATGTCG
TTAGCTGGGGCCACAGCCACACCGATGAACAGGGCACCCAACACGGGCATGAAGAACTGCAAGCTATTCT
CGCTGCACACCACGATCCGATGGTTTGTATTCAGCCCATAGCGCTTCATAGCTTCTGCCAGCCGAACGCT
CATCTCGAAGTACTCGGCGTAGGTAATGTCCACCTCGATATGTGCGTCGGTAAAGGCGATGGTGCCGGGC
ACCAGGGCGTAGCGCTTCATGGCTTTGTGCAGCTGCTCGCCGGCGGTCCCGTCTTCGAGTGGGTAGAATG
GCGCTGGGCCCTTCTTAATGTTTTTGGCATCTTCCATGGTGGCTTTACCAACAGTACCGGATTGCCAAGC
TTCAAAATCCCTTAACGTGAGTTTTCGTTCCACTGAGCGTCAGACCCCGTAGAAAAGATCAAAGGATCTT
CTTGAGATCCTTTTTTTCTGCGCGTAATCTGCTGCTTGCAAACAAAAAAACCACCGCTACCAGCGGTGGT
TTGTTTGCCGGATCAAGAGCTACCAACTCTTTTTCCGAAGGTAACTGGCTTCAGCAGAGCGCAGATACCA
AATACTGTTCTTCTAGTGTAGCCGTAGTTAGGCCACCACTTCAAGAACTCTGTAGCACCGCCTACATACC
TCGCTCTGCTAATCCTGTTACCAGTGGCTGCTGCCAGTGGCGATAAGTCGTGTCTTACCGGGTTGGACTC
AAGACGATAGTTACCGGATAAGGCGCAGCGGTCGGGCTGAACGGGGGGTTCGTGCACACAGCCCAGCTTG
GAGCGAACGACCTACACCGAACTGAGATACCTACAGCGTGAGCTATGAGAAAGCGCCACGCTTCCCGAAG
GGAGAAAGGCGGACAGGTATCCGGTAAGCGGCAGGGTCGGAACAGGAGAGCGCACGAGGGAGCTTCCAGG
GGGAAACGCCTGGTATCTTTATAGTCCTGTCGGGTTTCGCCACCTCTGACTTGAGCGTCGATTTTTGTGA
TGCTCGTCAGGGGGGCGGAGCCTATGGAAAAACGCCAGCAACGCGGCCTTTTTACGGTTCCTGGCCTTTT
GCTGGCCTTTTGCTCACATGTCATGAGATTATCAAAAAGGATCTTCACCTAGATCCTTTTAAATTAAAAA
TGAAGTTTTAAATCAATCTAAAGTATATATGAGTAAACTTGGTCTGACAGCGGCCGCAAATGCTAAACCA
CTGCAGTGGTTACCAGTGCTTGATCAGTGAGGCACCGATCTCAGCGATCTGCCTATTTCGTTCGTCCATA
GTGGCCTGACTCCCCGTCGTGTAGATCACTACGATTCGTGAGGGCTTACCATCAGGCCCCAGCGCAGCAA
TGATGCCGCGAGAGCCGCGTTCACCGGCCCCCGATTTGTCAGCAATGAACCAGCCAGCAGGGAGGGCCGA
GCGAAGAAGTGGTCCTGCTACTTTGTCCGCCTCCATCCAGTCTATGAGCTGCTGTCGTGATGCTAGAGTA
AGAAGTTCGCCAGTGAGTAGTTTCCGAAGAGTTGTGGCCATTGCTACTGGCATCGTGGTATCACGCTCGT
CGTTCGGTATGGCTTCGTTCAACTCTGGTTCCCAGCGGTCAAGCCGGGTCACATGATCACCCATATTATG
AAGAAATGCAGTCAGCTCCTTAGGGCCTCCGATCGTTGTCAGAAGTAAGTTGGCCGCGGTGTTGTCGCTC
ATGGTAATGGCAGCACTACACAATTCTCTTACCGTCATGCCATCCGTAAGATGCTTTTCCGTGACCGGCG
AGTACTCAACCAAGTCGTTTTGTGAGTAGTGTATACGGCGACCAAGCTGCTCTTGCCCGGCGTCTATACG
GGACAACACCGCGCCACATAGCAGTACTTTGAAAGTGCTCATCATCGGGAATCGTTCTTCGGGGCGGAAA
GACTCAAGGATCTTGCCGCTATTGAGATCCAGTTCGATATAGCCCACTCTTGCACCCAGTTGATCTTCAG
CATCTTTTACTTTCACCAGCGTTTCGGGGTGTGCAAAAACAGGCAAGCAAAATGCCGCAAAGAAGGGAAT
GAGTGCGACACGAAAATGTTGGATGCTCATACTCGTCCTTTTTCAATATTATTGAAGCATTTATCAGGGT
TACTAGTACGTCTCTCAAGACATGTTCTTTCCTGCGTTATCCCCTGATTCTGTGGATAACCGTATTACCG
CCTTTGAGTGAGCTGATACCGCTCGCCGCAGCCGAACGACCGAGCGCAGCGAGTCAGTGAGCGAGGAAGC
GGAAGAGCGCTGCCGGCACCTGTCCTACGAGTTGCATGATAAAGAAGACAGTCATAAGTGCGGCGACGAA
ATGGATTAAGGGCGGTGCAAGATGTGCTTTGTTAAACAGATGCTTGAAGGCAGCATGCTCCTTAAGAGTC
ATCACCACGCCCTAATCTCAAGTACCCAGGGACACAAACACTGCGGAAGGCCGCAGGGACCTCTGCCTAG
GAAAGCCAGGTATTGTCCAAGGTTTCTCCCCATGTGATAGTCTGAAATACGGCCTCGTGGGAAGGGAAAG
ACCTGACCGTCCCCCAGTCCGACACCCATAAAGGGTCTGTGCTGAGGAGGATTAATATAAGAGGAAGGCA
TGCCTCTTGCAGTTGAGACAAGAGGAAGGCATCTGTCTCCTGCCCGTCCCTGGGCAATGGAATGTCTCGG
TATAAAACCCGATTGTACGTTCCATCTACTGAGATAGGGAAAAACCACTTTAAGGCTGGAGGTGGGACAT
GCAGGCAGCAATACTGCTTTGTAAAGCATTGAGACGTTTATGTGTATGCATATCTAAAAGCACAGCACTT
GATTCTTTACCCTGTCTATGATGCAAAGACCTTTGTTCACGTGTTTGTCTGCTGACTCTCTCCCCACTAT
TGTCTTGTGACCCTGACACATCCCCCTCTCGGAGAAACACCCACAAATGATCAATAAATACTAAGGGAAC
TCAGAGGCTGGCGGGATCCTCCATATGCTGAACGCTGGTTCCCTGGGTCCCCTTATTTCTTTCTCTATAC
TTTGTCTCTGTGTCTTTTTCTTTTCCAAGTCTCTCCTTCCACCTAACGAGAAACACCCACAGGTGTGGAG
GGGCAACCCACCCCTTCAGGTGCCTGACACCACAGGCTCCTGGGCGGGCAGGGCCCAGTGGAGCCTGACC
TTGTGGCACTGGCCTGGCCTCTGCTACCAGGCTGAGGACCGGGTCAACCGGCAACCCCAGGCCCACGCTG
GGTGCCGCTGCACTTGGGATCCGGGCACAGCGTGGTTCGGTGCTTCTGGAATGAATGGGGAATCGGAAGG
CCGGCCCTGGTCCTGCAAACACGGGCCTCAGGATCCTGCACTGGGCTTACTTCTCCCTGCGCTCTCCGCC
CCCACCGCGAATTTCCCGGACAATTCAGTTTCGGTTTCATTTCTGCTCGCTGGTTTCCAGAAAGGAAAAG
TCAAATTGCATGACTTCAGACTTCAGAATCCAGGGGGCGGGGAAGGGGGCAGGGAAGAAGGGGGCGGTGC
CACGACGAGGGGGCAGTGTTACTCACATACACCGCTAGCACCTCCCCCAGCCTGGACCCGGTTCTGCTGG
GCCGGGGAGGCGGGTGGTCGCGGAACGGCGGAGCATCCCACAACCTGCCCATCCTCCCGGCTGCATTTCC
TGCAAGTCCGTCCGCCTGCCCGCGCCCGCGCCCGCGCCCCCGCCCCCACCCTTGCCCGCTTTGTCCTGCC
TGGGCGCGAGTAAAGGGACTGGTTTCCTTTGCCTCGTTTCGTTTCCTCTTCTGTGCGTGTGGTATAGACC
CGTGCTTCTCAAAGGGTGGTTCCTGGAACAGCAGCATTGGCTTCACCTGGGAAATTATTAGAAATGAACG
GTCCGGGGCCATCCCAAGACCCCTGCATTACCACCTGTATTTTAAGGGCCTTCCTCAGGTGATCCCTTGG
CAACTGGGCACGAGACTGCTGGCGTCTGACGTGGTCGCTTTTGGTCCTCAAGGTCAAGGCCAGACTTT
Features (pLannotate 1.2.2; 11 found; start..end, strand, type, name):
    225..407     +  CDS            C9orf85 (fragment): CI085_HUMAN - Experimental evidence at protein level: Swiss-Prot protein existence level 1. From Homo sapiens (Human).
    420..479     -  CDS            OR1F12 (fragment): OR1FC_HUMAN - Also known as OR1F12P. Protein inferred from homology: Swiss-Prot protein existence level 3. Odorant receptor. From Homo sapiens (Human).
    497..563     -  CDS            TcR (fragment): tetracycline efflux protein; tet; confers resistance to tetracycline
    579..647     +  CDS            large T antigen (fragment): large T antigen from SV40 (simian virus 40)
    670..791     +  polyA_signal   SV40 poly(A) signal: SV40 polyadenylation signal
    835..2487    -  CDS            luciferase: firefly luciferase synthetic luc2 version of the luciferase gene
   2592..3180    +  rep_origin     ori: high-copy-number ColE1/pMB1/pBR322/pUC origin of replication
   3370..4230    -  CDS            AmpR: β-lactamase confers resistance to ampicillin, carbenicillin, and related antibiotics
   4231..4272    -  promoter       AmpR promoter (fragment): bla
   4290..4415    +  rep_origin     RSF ori (fragment): Plasmids containing the RSF 1030 origin of replication can be propagated in E. coli cells that contain additional plasmids with compatible origins.
   4414..4479    -  CDS            TcR (fragment): tetracycline efflux protein; tet; confers resistance to tetracycline
