[The description below was written by a language model from this plasmid's Addgene catalogue record and pLannotate feature annotations shown in this document.]
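Description:
STARR-seq luciferase INF enhancer vector_ORI_MX1 is a mammalian luciferase reporter plasmid built on a Promega-derived backbone and used to validate individual enhancer candidates identified in STARR-seq screens. It is maintained in E. coli as a high-copy plasmid through a ColE1/pUC-type origin of replication, with selection by ampicillin via the β-lactamase (AmpR) gene and its bla promoter. The sequenced record is about 6.2 kb, consistent with a roughly 4 kb backbone plus a 2,073 bp insert introduced by Gibson cloning.

The reporter is the synthetic firefly luciferase gene luc2. No conventional core promoter is placed in front of it. According to the depositor, the bacterial origin of replication itself substitutes for the core promoter, and in the feature table the ori lies directly adjacent to the start of the luciferase coding sequence. The insert is a human genomic segment from chromosome 21 carrying the MX1 enhancer, cloned downstream of the reporter gene. Because the enhancer acts on transcription initiating at the ORI, its activity is read out as luciferase signal after transfection into mammalian cells. The "INF" in the backbone name is not explained in the record.

An SV40 poly(A) signal is also annotated, though on the opposite strand to luc2 in this table, so its relationship to the reporter transcript cannot be settled from the annotation alone. The enhancer insert is not annotated as such. The short fragment hits to human coding sequences, tetracycline resistance, SV40 large T antigen and an RSF origin are partial matches, most likely reflecting the genomic insert or backbone remnants rather than functional elements.
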