Addgene plasmid #99323: STARR-seq luciferase INF enhancer vector_ORI_MX1
Purpose: Luciferase validation vector with MX1 enhancer inserted downstream of the reporter gene. The candidate's enhancer activity is reflected by luciferase activity
Depositing lab: Alexander Stark. Depositing organization: Research Institute of Molecular Pathology (IMP). Publication: Resolving systematic errors in widely used enhancer activity assays in human cells. Muerdter F, Boryn LM, Woodfin AR, Neumayr C, Rath M, Zabidi MA, Pagani M, Haberle V, Kazmar T, Catarino RR, Schernhuber K, Arnold CD, Stark A. Nat Methods. 2017 Dec 11. pii: nmeth.4534. doi: 10.1038/nmeth.4534. PubMed 29256496.
Backbone
  Vector backbone: STARR-seq luciferase INF enhancer vector_ORI
  Backbone manufacturer: Promega
  Backbone size w/o insert (bp): 3983
  Vector type: Mammalian Expression, Luciferase ; STARR-seq Luciferase validation vector
Growth in bacteria
  Bacterial resistance: Ampicillin, 100 μg/mL
  Growth temperature: 37°C
  Growth strain: DH5alpha
  Copy number: High Copy
Gene/Insert
  Gene/Insert name: enhancer; chr21: 42791443 -42793515
  Species: H. sapiens (human)
  Insert size (bp): 2073
  Cloning method: Gibson Cloning
Terms and licenses: Academic/Nonprofit Terms; Industry Terms: Not Available to Industry
Depositor comments: This vector has the MX1 enhancer cloned downstream of the reporter gene; The origin of replication (ORI) substitutes the core promoter . Please see bioRxiv for preprint article. Posted 17 July 2017. DOI: 10.1101/164590
How to cite: STARR-seq luciferase INF enhancer vector_ORI_MX1 was a gift from Alexander Stark (Addgene plasmid # 99323 ; http://n2t.net/addgene:99323 ; RRID:Addgene_99323)
